>Addgene plasmid #153422 | pMIII-Neo | addgene full sequence | sequence record 306228 | Addgene NGS Result
TGGAGGTTCCACCGAGATTTGGAGACCCCTGCCCAGGGACCACCGACCCCCCCGCCGGGAGGTAAGCTGG
CCAGCGGTCGTTTCGTGTCTGTCTCTGTCTTTGTGCGTGTTTGTGCCGGCATCTAATGTTTGCGCCTGCG
TCTGTACTAGTTAGCTAACTAGCTCTGTATCTGGCGGACCCGTGGTGGAACTGACGAGTTCTGAACACCC
GGCCGCAACCCTGGGAGACGTCCCAGGGACTTTGGGGGCCGTTTTTGTGGCCCGACCTGAGGAAGGGAGT
CGATGTGGAATCCGACCCCGTCAGGATATGTGGTTCTGGTAGGAGACGAGAACCTAAAACAGTTCCCGCC
TCCGTCTGAATTTTTGCTTTCGGTTTGGAACCGAAGCCGCGCGTCTTGTCTGCTGCAGCGCTGCAGCATC
GTTCTGTGTTGTCTCTGTCTGACTGTGTTTCTGTATTTGTCTGAAAATTAGGGCCAGACTGTTACCACTC
CCTTAAGTTTGACCTTAGGTCACTGGAAAGATGTCGAGCGGATCGCTCACAACCAGTCGGTAGATGTCAA
GAAGAGACGTTGGGTTACCTTCTGCTCTGCAGAATGGCCAACCTTTAACGTCGGATGGCCGCGAGACGGC
ACCTTTAACCGAGACCTCATCACCCAGGTTAAGATCAAGGTCTTTTCACCTGGCCCGCATGGACACCCAG
ACCAGGTCCCCTACATCGTGACCTGGGAAGCCTTGGCTTTTGACCCCCCTCCCTGGGTCAAGCCCTTTGT
ACACCCTAAGCCTCCGCCTCCTCTTCCTCCATCCGCCCCGTCTCTCCCCCTTGAACCTCCTCGTTCGACC
CCGCCTCGATCCTCCCTTTATCCAGCCCTCACTCCTTCTCTAGGCGCCGGAATTCAGATCTTACGTAGCT
AGCGGATCCCAATTGCTCGAGCGGGATCAATTCCGCCCCCCCCCTAACGTTACTGGCCGAAGCCGCTTGG
AATAAGGCCGGTGTGCGTTTGTCTATATGTTATTTTCCACCATATTGCCGTCTTTTGGCAATGTGAGGGC
CCGGAAACCTGGCCCTGTCTTCTTGACGAGCATTCCTAGGGGTCTTTCCCCTCTCGCCAAAGGAATGCAA
GGTCTGTTGAATGTCGTGAAGGAAGCAGTTCCTCTGGAAGCTTCTTGAAGACAAACAACGTCTGTAGCGA
CCCTTTGCAGGCAGCGGAACCCCCCACCTGGCGACAGGTGCCTCTGCGGCCAAAAGCCACGTGTATAAGA
TACACCTGCAAAGGCGGCACAACCCCAGTGCCACGTTGTGAGTTGGATAGTTGTGGAAAGAGTCAAATGG
CTCTCCTCAAGCGTATTCAACAAGGGGCTGAAGGATGCCCAGAAGGTACCCCATTGTATGGGATCTGATC
TGGGGCCTCGGTGCACATGCTTTACATGTGTTTAGTCGAGGTTAAAAAAACGTCTAGGCCCCCCGAACCA
CGGGGACGTGGTTTTCCTTTGAAAAACACGATAATACCATGAACCATGGGATCGGCCATTGAACAAGATG
GATTGCACGCAGGTTCTCCGGCCGCTTGGGTGGAGAGGCTATTCGGCTATGACTGGGCACAACAGACAAT
CGGCTGCTCTGATGCCGCCGTGTTCCGGCTGTCAGCGCAGGGGCGCCCGGTTCTTTTTGTCAAGACCGAC
CTGTCCGGTGCCCTGAATGAACTGCAGGACGAGGCAGCGCGGCTATCGTGGCTGGCCACGACGGGCGTTC
CTTGCGCAGCTGTGCTCGACGTTGTCACTGAAGCGGGAAGGGACTGGCTGCTATTGGGCGAAGTGCCGGG
GCAGGATCTCCTGTCATCTCACCTTGCTCCTGCCGAGAAAGTATCCATCATGGCTGATGCAATGCGGCGG
CTGCATACGCTTGATCCGGCTACCTGCCCATTCGACCACCAAGCGAAACATCGCATCGAGCGAGCACGTA
CTCGGATGGAAGCCGGTCTTGTCGATCAGGATGATCTGGACGAAGAGCATCAGGGGCTCGCGCCAGCCGA
ACTGTTCGCCAGGCTCAAGGCGCGCATGCCCGACGGCGAGGATCTCGTCGTGACCCATGGCGATGCCTGC
TTGCCGAATATCATGGTGGAAAATGGCCGCTTTTCTGGATTCATCGACTGTGGCCGGCTGGGTGTGGCGG
ACCGCTATCAGGACATAGCGTTGGCTACCCGTGATATTGCTGAAGAGCTTGGCGGCGAATGGGCTGACCG
CTTCCTCGTGCTTTACGGTATCGCCGCTCCCGATTCGCAGCGCATCGCCTTCTATCGCCTTCTTGACGAG
TTCTTCTGAGTCGACCTGCAGGCATGCAAGCTTCAGGTAGCCGGCTAACGTTAACAACCGGTACCTCTAG
AACTATAGCTAGCATGCGCAAATTTAAAGCGCTGATATCGATAAAATAAAAGATTTTATTTAGTCTCCAG
AAAAAGGGGGGAATGAAAGACCCCACCTGTAGGTTTGGCAAGCTAGCTTAAGTAACGCCATTTTGCAAGG
CATGGAAAATACATAACTGAGAATAGAGAAGTTCAGATCAAGGTTAGGAACAGAGAGACAGCAGAATATG
GGCCAAACAGGATATCTGTGGTAAGCAGTTCCTGCCCCGGCTCAGGGCCAAGAACAGATGGTCCCCAGAT
GCGGTCCCGCCCTCAGCAGTTTCTAGAGAACCATCAGATGTTTCCAGGGTGCCCCAAGGACCTGAAATGA
CCCTGTGCCTTATTTGAACTAACCAATCAGTTCGCTTCTCGCTTCTGTTCGCGCGCTTCTGCTCCCCGAG
CTCAATAAAAGAGCCCACAACCCCTCACTCGGCGCGCCAGTCCTCCGATAGACTGCGTCGCCCGGGTACC
CGTGTATCCAATAAACCCTCTTGCAGTTGCATCCGACTTGTGGTCTCGCTGTTCCTTGGGAGGGTCTCCT
CTGAGTGATTGACTACCCGTCAGCGGGGGTCTTTCATGGGTAACAGTTTCTTGAAGTTGGAGAACAACAT
TCTGAGGGTAGGAGTCGAATATTAAGTAATCCTGACTCAATTAGCCACTGTTTTGAATCCACATACTCCA
ATACTCCTGAAATAGTTCATTATGGACAGCGCAGAAAGAGCTGGGGAGAATTGTGAAATTGTTATCCGCT
CACAATTCCACACAACATACGAGCCGGAAGCATAAAGTGTAAAGCCTGGGGTGCCTAATGAGTGAGCTAA
CTCACATTAATTGCGTTGCGCTCACTGCCCGCTTTCCAGTCGGGAAACCTGTCGTGCCAGCTGCATTAAT
GAATCGGCCAACGCGCGGGGAGAGGCGGTTTGCGTATTGGGCGCTCTTCCGCTTCCTCGCTCACTGACTC
GCTGCGCTCGGTCGTTCGGCTGCGGCGAGCGGTATCAGCTCACTCAAAGGCGGTAATACGGTTATCCACA
GAATCAGGGGATAACGCAGGAAAGAACATGTGAGCAAAAGGCCAGCAAAAGGCCAGGAACCGTAAAAAGG
CCGCGTTGCTGGCGTTTTTCCATAGGCTCCGCCCCCCTGACGAGCATCACAAAAATCGACGCTCAAGTCA
GAGGTGGCGAAACCCGACAGGACTATAAAGATACCAGGCGTTTCCCCCTGGAAGCTCCCTCGTGCGCTCT
CCTGTTCCGACCCTGCCGCTTACCGGATACCTGTCCGCCTTTCTCCCTTCGGGAAGCGTGGCGCTTTCTC
ATAGCTCACGCTGTAGGTATCTCAGTTCGGTGTAGGTCGTTCGCTCCAAGCTGGGCTGTGTGCACGAACC
CCCCGTTCAGCCCGACCGCTGCGCCTTATCCGGTAACTATCGTCTTGAGTCCAACCCGGTAAGACACGAC
TTATCGCCACTGGCAGCAGCCACTGGTAACAGGATTAGCAGAGCGAGGTATGTAGGCGGTGCTACAGAGT
TCTTGAAGTGGTGGCCTAACTACGGCTACACTAGAAGAACAGTATTTGGTATCTGCGCTCTGCTGAAGCC
AGTTACCTTCGGAAAAAGAGTTGGTAGCTCTTGATCCGGCAAACAAACCACCGCTGGTAGCGGTGGTTTT
TTTGTTTGCAAGCAGCAGATTACGCGCAGAAAAAAAGGATCTCAAGAAGATCCTTTGATCTTTTCTACGG
GGTCTGACGCTCAGTGGAACGAAAACTCACGTTAAGGGATTTTGGTCATGAGATTATCAAAAAGGATCTT
CACCTAGATCCTTTTAAATTAAAAATGAAGTTTTAAATCAATCTAAAGTATATATGAGTAAACTTGGTCT
GACAGTTACCAATGCTTAATCAGTGAGGCACCTATCTCAGCGATCTGTCTATTTCGTTCATCCATAGTTG
CCTGACTCCCCGTCGTGTAGATAACTACGATACGGGAGGGCTTACCATCTGGCCCCAGTGCTGCAATGAT
ACCGCGAGACCCACGCTCACCGGCTCCAGATTTATCAGCAATAAACCAGCCAGCCGGAAGGGCCGAGCGC
AGAAGTGGTCCTGCAACTTTATCCGCCTCCATCCAGTCTATTAATTGTTGCCGGGAAGCTAGAGTAAGTA
GTTCGCCAGTTAATAGTTTGCGCAACGTTGTTGCCATTGCTACAGGCATCGTGGTGTCACGCTCGTCGTT
TGGTATGGCTTCATTCAGCTCCGGTTCCCAACGATCAAGGCGAGTTACATGATCCCCCATGTTGTGCAAA
AAAGCGGTTAGCTCCTTCGGTCCTCCGATCGTTGTCAGAAGTAAGTTGGCCGCAGTGTTATCACTCATGG
TTATGGCAGCACTGCATAATTCTCTTACTGTCATGCCATCCGTAAGATGCTTTTCTGTGACTGGTGAGTA
CTCAACCAAGTCATTCTGAGAATAGTGTATGCGGCGACCGAGTTGCTCTTGCCCGGCGTCAATACGGGAT
AATACCGCGCCACATAGCAGAACTTTAAAAGTGCTCATCATTGGAAAACGTTCTTCGGGGCGAAAACTCT
CAAGGATCTTACCGCTGTTGAGATCCAGTTCGATGTAACCCACTCGTGCACCCAACTGATCTTCAGCATC
TTTTACTTTCACCAGCGTTTCTGGGTGAGCAAAAACAGGAAGGCAAAATGCCGCAAAAAAGGGAATAAGG
GCGACACGGAAATGTTGAATACTCATACTCTTCCTTTTTCAATATTATTGAAGCATTTATCAGGGTTATT
GTCTCATGAGCGGATACATATTTGAATGTATTTAGAAAAATAAACAAATAGGGGTTCCGCGCACATTTCC
CCGAAAAGTGCCACCTGACGTCTAAGAAACCATTATTATCATGACATTAACCTATAAAAATAGGCGTATC
ACGAGGCCCTTTCGTCTCGCGCGTTTCGGTGATGACGGTGAAAACCTCTGACACATGCAGCTCCCGGAGA
CGGTCACAGCTTGTCTGTAAGCGGATGCCGGGAGCAGACAAGCCCGTCAGGGCGCGTCAGCGGGTGTTGG
CGGGTGTCGGGGCTGGCTTAACTATGCGGCATCAGAGCAGATTGTACTGAGAGTGCACCATATGCGGTGT
GAAATACCGCACAGATGCGTAAGGAGAAAATACCGCATCAGGCGCCATTCGCCATTCAGGCTGCGCAACT
GTTGGGAAGGGCGATCGGTGCGGGCCTCTTCGCTATTACGCCAGCTGGCGAAAGGGGGATGTGCTGCAAG
GCGATTAAGTTGGGTAACGCCAGGGTTTTCCCAGTCACGACGTTGTAAAACGACGGCGCAAGGAATGGTG
CATGCAAGGAGATGGCGCCCAACAGTCCCCCGGCCACGGGGCCTGCCACCATACCCACGCCGAAACAAGC
GCTCATGAGCCCGAAGTGGCGAGCCCGATCTTCCCCATCGGTGATGTCGGCGATATAGGCGCCAGCAACC
GCACCTGTGGCGCCGGTGATGCCGGCCACGATGCGTCCGGCGTAGAGGCGATTAGTCCAATTTGTTAAAG
ACAGGATATCAGTGGTCCAGGCTCTAGTTTTGACTCAACAATATCACCAGCTGAAGCCTATAGAGTACGA
GCCATAGATAAAATAAAAGATTTTATTTAGTCTCCAGAAAAAGGGGGGAATGAAAGACCCCACCTGTAGG
TTTGGCAAGCTAGCTTAAGTAACGCCATTTTGCAAGGCATGGAAAATACATAACTGAGAATAGAGAAGTT
CAGATCAAGGTTAGGAACAGAGAGACAGCAGAATATGGGCCAAACAGGATATCTGTGGTAAGCAGTTCCT
GCCCCGGCTCAGGGCCAAGAACAGATGGTCCCCAGATGCGGTCCCGCCCTCAGCAGTTTCTAGAGAACCA
TCAGATGTTTCCAGGGTGCCCCAAGGACCTGAAATGACCCTGTGCCTTATTTGAACTAACCAATCAGTTC
GCTTCTCGCTTCTGTTCGCGCGCTTCTGCTCCCCGAGCTCAATAAAAGAGCCCACAACCCCTCACTCGGC
GCGCCAGTCCTCCGATAGACTGCGTCGCCCGGGTACCCGTATTCCCAATAAAGCCTCTTGCTGTTTGCAT
CCGAATCGTGGACTCGCTGATCCTTGGGAGGGTCTCCTCAGATTGATTGACTGCCCACCTCGGGGGTCTT
TCATT
Features (pLannotate 1.2.2; 19 found; start..end, strand, type, name):
     64..405     +  misc_feature   MESV Ψ: packaging signal of murine embryonic stem cell virus
    472..888     +  CDS            gag (truncated): truncated Moloney murine leukemia virus (MMLV) gag gene lacking the start codon
    946..1506    +  misc_feature   IRES: internal ribosome entry site (IRES) of the encephalomyocarditis virus (EMCV)
   1516..2319    +  CDS            NeoR/KanR: aminoglycoside phosphotransferase from Tn5; aph(3')-II (or nptII); confers resistance to neomycin, kanamycin, and G418 (Geneticin®)
   2318..2343    +  misc_feature   MCS (fragment): pUC18/19 multiple cloning site
   2463..2977    +  LTR            3' LTR: 3' long terminal repeat from murine embryonic stem cell virus
   3139..3155    -  protein_bind   lac operator: The lac repressor binds to the lac operator to inhibit transcription in E. coli. This inhibition can be relieved by adding lactose or isopropyl-β-D-thiogalactopyranoside (IPTG). lac repressor encoded by lacI
   3163..3193    -  promoter       lac promoter: promoter for the E. coli lac operon
   3208..3229    -  protein_bind   CAP binding site: CAP binding activates transcription in the presence of cAMP. E. coli catabolite activator protein
   3242..3334    -  CDS            lacI (fragment): lac repressor; lacI; The lac repressor binds to the lac operator to inhibit transcription in E. coli. This inhibition can be relieved by adding lactose or isopropyl-β-D-thiogalactopyranoside (IPTG).
   3517..4105    -  rep_origin     ori: high-copy-number ColE1/pMB1/pBR322/pUC origin of replication
   4276..5136    -  CDS            AmpR: β-lactamase; bla; confers resistance to ampicillin, carbenicillin, and related antibiotics
   5137..5241    -  promoter       AmpR promoter: bla
   5336..5371    +  CDS            rop (fragment): Rop protein, which maintains plasmids at low copy number; rop
   5473..5572    +  misc_feature   bom (fragment): basis of mobility region from pBR322
   5578..5727    -  CDS            lacZα (fragment): LacZα fragment of β-galactosidase; lacZ fragment
   5727..5928    -  CDS            TcR (fragment): tetracycline efflux protein; tet; confers resistance to tetracycline
   5929..6027    +  CDS            env (fragment): murine leukemia virus gPr80 envelope polyprotein precursor; env; proteolytically cleaved into gp70SU and p15TM subunits
   6069..6585    +  LTR            5' LTR: 5' long terminal repeat from murine embryonic stem cell virus
