[The description below was written by a language model from this plasmid's Addgene catalogue record and pLannotate feature annotations shown in this document.]
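Description:
pMIII-Neo is an empty gamma-retroviral expression backbone of the MSCV (murine stem cell virus) family, derived by modification of pMIGII. It is meant for stable gene delivery into mammalian cells. In bacteria it is maintained through a high-copy ColE1/pUC-type origin and selected with ampicillin via the β-lactamase gene and its native promoter. The plasmid backbone also carries non-functional remnants of earlier cloning vectors, annotated as fragments of lacI, lacZα, rop, bom, the tetracycline resistance gene and an MLV env sequence, along with a lac promoter/operator region.

The retroviral cassette is bounded by 5' and 3' long terminal repeats of murine embryonic stem cell virus origin. Downstream of the 5' LTR lie the Ψ packaging signal and a truncated MMLV gag segment lacking its start codon. Together these support efficient encapsidation of the genomic RNA when the plasmid is introduced into a packaging cell line that supplies gag, pol and env in trans. These are followed by an EMCV internal ribosome entry site and the Tn5 aminoglycoside phosphotransferase gene (NeoR/KanR). The record lists no insert. The layout implies that a gene of interest would be cloned between the gag remnant and the IRES, although the annotation does not define the cloning sites there. No internal promoter is annotated, so the inserted gene and the neomycin marker would presumably be transcribed from the 5' LTR as one bicistronic message. G418 selection would then enrich for transduced cells that also express the insert. The associated publication concerns a multiplex T-cell stimulation assay using T-cell activation reporter cells, which suggests use in engineering such lines.
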