Addgene plasmid #153422: pMIII-Neo
Purpose: (Empty Backbone) MSCV with IRES-Neomycin resistant gene
Depositing lab: Maki Nakayama. Depositing organization: University of Colorado Denver and Anschutz Medical Campus. Publication: Multiplex T-cell Stimulation Assay Utilizing a T-cell Activation Reporter-based Detection System. Landry LG, Mann SE, Anderson AM, Nakayama M. Bio Protoc. 2021 Jan 20;11(2):e3883. doi: 10.21769/BioProtoc.3883. eCollection 2021 Jan 20. PubMed 33732772.
Backbone
  Vector backbone: Modified from pMIGII
  Backbone manufacturer: Dario Vignali, Addgene plasmid 52107
  Vector type: Mammalian Expression, Retroviral
  Selectable markers: Neomycin (select with G418)
Growth in bacteria
  Bacterial resistance: Ampicillin, 100 μg/mL
  Growth temperature: 37°C
  Growth strain: NEB Stable
  Copy number: High Copy
Gene/Insert
  Gene/Insert name: None
Terms and licenses: Academic/Nonprofit Terms; Industry Terms: Not Available to Industry
How to cite: pMIII-Neo was a gift from Maki Nakayama (Addgene plasmid # 153422 ; http://n2t.net/addgene:153422 ; RRID:Addgene_153422)
